>Addgene plasmid #162535 | px330-Kmt2b-1 | addgene full sequence | sequence record 324897 | Addgene NGS Result
GAGGGCCTATTTCCCATGATTCCTTCATATTTGCATATACGATACAAGGCTGTTAGAGAGATAATTGGAA
TTAATTTGACTGTAAACACAAAGATATTAGTACAAAATACGTGACGTAGAAAGTAATAATTTCTTGGGTA
GTTTGCAGTTTTAAAATTATGTTTTAAAATGGACTATCATATGCTTACCGTAACTTGAAAGTATTTCGAT
TTCTTGGCTTTATATATCTTGTGGAAAGGACGAAACACCGGGGCCTTCCCCGAGACCGTCGTTTTAGAGC
TAGAAATAGCAAGTTAAAATAAGGCTAGTCCGTTATCAACTTGAAAAAGTGGCACCGAGTCGGTGCTTTT
TTGTTTTAGAGCTAGAAATAGCAAGTTAAAATAAGGCTAGTCCGTTTTTAGCGCGTGCGCCAATTCTGCA
GACAAATGGCTCTAGAGGTACCCGTTACATAACTTACGGTAAATGGCCCGCCTGGCTGACCGCCCAACGA
CCCCCGCCCATTGACGTCAATAGTAACGCCAATAGGGACTTTCCATTGACGTCAATGGGTGGAGTATTTA
CGGTAAACTGCCCACTTGGCAGTACATCAAGTGTATCATATGCCAAGTACGCCCCCTATTGACGTCAATG
ACGGTAAATGGCCCGCCTGGCATTGTGCCCAGTACATGACCTTATGGGACTTTCCTACTTGGCAGTACAT
CTACGTATTAGTCATCGCTATTACCATGGTCGAGGTGAGCCCCACGTTCTGCTTCACTCTCCCCATCTCC
CCCCCCTCCCCACCCCCAATTTTGTATTTATTTATTTTTTAATTATTTTGTGCAGCGATGGGGGCGGGGG
GGGGGGGGGGGCGCGCGCCRGGSGGGGSGGGGSGGGGSGRGGGGSGGGGSGGGGCGAGGCGGAGAGGTGC
GGCGGCAGCCAATCAGAGCGGCGCGCTCCGAAAGTTTCCTTTTATGGCGAGGCGGCGGCGGCGGCGGCCC
TATAAAAAGCGAAGCGCGCGGCGGGCGGGAGTCGCTGCGCGCTGCCTTCGCCCCGTGCCCCGCTCCGCCG
CCGCCTCGCGCCGCCCGCCCCGGCTCTGACTGACCGCGTTACTCCCACAGGTGAGCGGGCGGGACGGCCC
TTCTCCTCCGGGCTGTAATTAGCTGAGCAAGAGGTAAGGGTTTAAGGGATGGTTGGTTGGTGGGGTATTA
ATGTTTAATTACCTGGAGCACCTGCCTGAAATCACTTTTTTTCAGGTTGGACCGGTGCCACCATGGACTA
TAAGGACCACGACGGAGACTACAAGGATCATGATATTGATTACAAAGACGATGACGATAAGATGGCCCCA
AAGAAGAAGCGGAAGGTCGGTATCCACGGAGTCCCAGCAGCCGACAAGAAGTACAGCATCGGCCTGGACA
TCGGCACCAACTCTGTGGGCTGGGCCGTGATCACCGACGAGTACAAGGTGCCCAGCAAGAAATTCAAGGT
GCTGGGCAACACCGACCGGCACAGCATCAAGAAGAACCTGATCGGAGCCCTGCTGTTCGACAGCGGCGAA
ACAGCCGAGGCCACCCGGCTGAAGAGAACCGCCAGAAGAAGATACACCAGACGGAAGAACCGGATCTGCT
ATCTGCAAGAGATCTTCAGCAACGAGATGGCCAAGGTGGACGACAGCTTCTTCCACAGACTGGAAGAGTC
CTTCCTGGTGGAAGAGGATAAGAAGCACGAGCGGCACCCCATCTTCGGCAACATCGTGGACGAGGTGGCC
TACCACGAGAAGTACCCCACCATCTACCACCTGAGAAAGAAACTGGTGGACAGCACCGACAAGGCCGACC
TGCGGCTGATCTATCTGGCCCTGGCCCACATGATCAAGTTCCGGGGCCACTTCCTGATCGAGGGCGACCT
GAACCCCGACAACAGCGACGTGGACAAGCTGTTCATCCAGCTGGTGCAGACCTACAACCAGCTGTTCGAG
GAAAACCCCATCAACGCCAGCGGCGTGGACGCCAAGGCCATCCTGTCTGCCAGACTGAGCAAGAGCAGAC
GGCTGGAAAATCTGATCGCCCAGCTGCCCGGCGAGAAGAAGAATGGCCTGTTCGGAAACCTGATTGCCCT
GAGCCTGGGCCTGACCCCCAACTTCAAGAGCAACTTCGACCTGGCCGAGGATGCCAAACTGCAGCTGAGC
AAGGACACCTACGACGACGACCTGGACAACCTGCTGGCCCAGATCGGCGACCAGTACGCCGACCTGTTTC
TGGCCGCCAAGAACCTGTCCGACGCCATCCTGCTGAGCGACATCCTGAGAGTGAACACCGAGATCACCAA
GGCCCCCCTGAGCGCCTCTATGATCAAGAGATACGACGAGCACCACCAGGACCTGACCCTGCTGAAAGCT
CTCGTGCGGCAGCAGCTGCCTGAGAAGTACAAAGAGATTTTCTTCGACCAGAGCAAGAACGGCTACGCCG
GCTACATTGACGGCGGAGCCAGCCAGGAAGAGTTCTACAAGTTCATCAAGCCCATCCTGGAAAAGATGGA
CGGCACCGAGGAACTGCTCGTGAAGCTGAACAGAGAGGACCTGCTGCGGAAGCAGCGGACCTTCGACAAC
GGCAGCATCCCCCACCAGATCCACCTGGGAGAGCTGCACGCCATTCTGCGGCGGCAGGAAGATTTTTACC
CATTCCTGAAGGACAACCGGGAAAAGATCGAGAAGATCCTGACCTTCCGCATCCCCTACTACGTGGGCCC
TCTGGCCAGGGGAAACAGCAGATTCGCCTGGATGACCAGAAAGAGCGAGGAAACCATCACCCCCTGGAAC
TTCGAGGAAGTGGTGGACAAGGGCGCTTCCGCCCAGAGCTTCATCGAGCGGATGACCAACTTCGATAAGA
ACCTGCCCAACGAGAAGGTGCTGCCCAAGCACAGCCTGCTGTACGAGTACTTCACCGTGTATAACGAGCT
GACCAAAGTGAAATACGTGACCGAGGGAATGAGAAAGCCCGCCTTCCTGAGCGGCGAGCAGAAAAAGGCC
ATCGTGGACCTGCTGTTCAAGACCAACCGGAAAGTGACCGTGAAGCAGCTGAAAGAGGACTACTTCAAGA
AAATCGAGTGCTTCGACTCCGTGGAAATCTCCGGCGTGGAAGATCGGTTCAACGCCTCCCTGGGCACATA
CCACGATCTGCTGAAAATTATCAAGGACAAGGACTTCCTGGACAATGAGGAAAACGAGGACATTCTGGAA
GATATCGTGCTGACCCTGACACTGTTTGAGGACAGAGAGATGATCGAGGAACGGCTGAAAACCTATGCCC
ACCTGTTCGACGACAAAGTGATGAAGCAGCTGAAGCGGCGGAGATACACCGGCTGGGGCAGGCTGAGCCG
GAAGCTGATCAACGGCATCCGGGACAAGCAGTCCGGCAAGACAATCCTGGATTTCCTGAAGTCCGACGGC
TTCGCCAACAGAAACTTCATGCAGCTGATCCACGACGACAGCCTGACCTTTAAAGAGGACATCCAGAAAG
CCCAGGTGTCCGGCCAGGGCGATAGCCTGCACGAGCACATTGCCAATCTGGCCGGCAGCCCCGCCATTAA
GAAGGGCATCCTGCAGACAGTGAAGGTGGTGGACGAGCTCGTGAAAGTGATGGGCCGGCACAAGCCCGAG
AACATCGTGATCGAAATGGCCAGAGAGAACCAGACCACCCAGAAGGGACAGAAGAACAGCCGCGAGAGAA
TGAAGCGGATCGAAGAGGGCATCAAAGAGCTGGGCAGCCAGATCCTGAAAGAACACCCCGTGGAAAACAC
CCAGCTGCAGAACGAGAAGCTGTACCTGTACTACCTGCAGAATGGGCGGGATATGTACGTGGACCAGGAA
CTGGACATCAACCGGCTGTCCGACTACGATGTGGACCATATCGTGCCTCAGAGCTTTCTGAAGGACGACT
CCATCGACAACAAGGTGCTGACCAGAAGCGACAAGAACCGGGGCAAGAGCGACAACGTGCCCTCCGAAGA
GGTCGTGAAGAAGATGAAGAACTACTGGCGGCAGCTGCTGAACGCCAAGCTGATTACCCAGAGAAAGTTC
GACAATCTGACCAAGGCCGAGAGAGGCGGCCTGAGCGAACTGGATAAGGCCGGCTTCATCAAGAGACAGC
TGGTGGAAACCCGGCAGATCACAAAGCACGTGGCACAGATCCTGGACTCCCGGATGAACACTAAGTACGA
CGAGAATGACAAGCTGATCCGGGAAGTGAAAGTGATCACCCTGAAGTCCAAGCTGGTGTCCGATTTCCGG
AAGGATTTCCAGTTTTACAAAGTGCGCGAGATCAACAACTACCACCACGCCCACGACGCCTACCTGAACG
CCGTCGTGGGAACCGCCCTGATCAAAAAGTACCCTAAGCTGGAAAGCGAGTTCGTGTACGGCGACTACAA
GGTGTACGACGTGCGGAAGATGATCGCCAAGAGCGAGCAGGAAATCGGCAAGGCTACCGCCAAGTACTTC
TTCTACAGCAACATCATGAACTTTTTCAAGACCGAGATTACCCTGGCCAACGGCGAGATCCGGAAGCGGC
CTCTGATCGAGACAAACGGCGAAACCGGGGAGATCGTGTGGGATAAGGGCCGGGATTTTGCCACCGTGCG
GAAAGTGCTGAGCATGCCCCAAGTGAATATCGTGAAAAAGACCGAGGTGCAGACAGGCGGCTTCAGCAAA
GAGTCTATCCTGCCCAAGAGGAACAGCGATAAGCTGATCGCCAGAAAGAAGGACTGGGACCCTAAGAAGT
ACGGCGGCTTCGACAGCCCCACCGTGGCCTATTCTGTGCTGGTGGTGGCCAAAGTGGAAAAGGGCAAGTC
CAAGAAACTGAAGAGTGTGAAAGAGCTGCTGGGGATCACCATCATGGAAAGAAGCAGCTTCGAGAAGAAT
CCCATCGACTTTCTGGAAGCCAAGGGCTACAAAGAAGTGAAAAAGGACCTGATCATCAAGCTGCCTAAGT
ACTCCCTGTTCGAGCTGGAAAACGGCCGGAAGAGAATGCTGGCCTCTGCCGGCGAACTGCAGAAGGGAAA
CGAACTGGCCCTGCCCTCCAAATATGTGAACTTCCTGTACCTGGCCAGCCACTATGAGAAGCTGAAGGGC
TCCCCCGAGGATAATGAGCAGAAACAGCTGTTTGTGGAACAGCACAAGCACTACCTGGACGAGATCATCG
AGCAGATCAGCGAGTTCTCCAAGAGAGTGATCCTGGCCGACGCTAATCTGGACAAAGTGCTGTCCGCCTA
CAACAAGCACCGGGATAAGCCCATCAGAGAGCAGGCCGAGAATATCATCCACCTGTTTACCCTGACCAAT
CTGGGAGCCCCTGCCGCCTTCAAGTACTTTGACACCACCATCGACCGGAAGAGGTACACCAGCACCAAAG
AGGTGCTGGACGCCACCCTGATCCACCAGAGCATCACCGGCCTGTACGAGACACGGATCGACCTGTCTCA
GCTGGGAGGCGACAAAAGGCCGGCGGCCACGAAAAAGGCCGGCCAGGCAAAAAAGAAAAAGTAAGAATTC
CTAGAGCTCGCTGATCAGCCTCGACTGTGCCTTCTAGTTGCCAGCCATCTGTTGTTTGCCCCTCCCCCGT
GCCTTCCTTGACCCTGGAAGGTGCCACTCCCACTGTCCTTTCCTAATAAAATGAGGAAATTGCATCGCAT
TGTCTGAGTAGGTGTCATTCTATTCTGGGGGGTGGGGTGGGGCAGGACAGCAAGGGGGAGGATTGGGAAG
AGAATAGCAGGCATGCTGGGGAGCGGCCGCAGGAACCCCTAGTGATGGAGTTGGCCACTCCCTCTCTGCG
CGCTCGCTCGCTCACTGAGGCCGGGCGACCAAAGGTCGCCCGACGCCCGGGCTTTGCCCGGGCGGCCTCA
GTGAGCGAGCGAGCGCGCAGCTGCCTGCAGGGGCGCCTGATGCGGTATTTTCTCCTTACGCATCTGTGCG
GTATTTCACACCGCATA
[95 nt withheld, positions 5968-6062]
T
[46 nt withheld, positions 6064-6109]
C
[141 nt withheld, positions 6111-6251]
CCTTTGACGTTGGAGTCCACGTTCTTT
[37 nt withheld, positions 6279-6315]
ACTCTATCTCGGGCTATTCTTTTGATTTATAAGGGATTTTGCCGATTTCGGTCTATTGGTTAAAAAATGA
GCTGATTTAACAAAAATTTAACGCGAATTTTAACAAAATATTAACGTTTACAATTTTATGGTGCACTCTC
AGTACAATCTGCTCTGATGCCGCATAGTTAAGCCAGCCCCGACACCCGCCAACACCCGCTGACGCGCCCT
GACGGGCTTGTCTGCTCCCGGCATCCGCTTACAGACAAGCTGTGACCGTCTCCGGGAGCTGCATGTGTCA
GAGGTTTTCACCGTCATCACCGAAACGCGCGAGACGAAAGGGCCTCGTGATACGCCTATTTTTATAGGTT
AATGTCATGATAATAATGGTTTCTTAGACGTCAGGTGGCACTTTTCGGGGAAATGTGCGCGGAACCCCTA
TTTGTTTATTTTTCTAAATACATTCAAATATGTATCCGCTCATGAGACAATAACCCTGATAAATGCTTCA
ATAATATTGAAAAAGGAAGAGTATGAGTATTCAACATTTCCGTGTCGCCCTTATTCCCTTTTTTGCGGCA
TTTTGCCTTCCTGTTTTTGCTCACCCAGAAACGCTGGTGAAAGTAAAAGATGCTGAAGATCAGTTGGGTG
CACGAGTGGGTTACATCGAACTGGATCTCAACAGCGGTAAGATCCTTGAGAGTTTTCGCCCCGAAGAACG
TTTTCCAATGATGAGCACTTTTAAAGTTCTGCTATGTGGCGCGGTATTATCCCGTATTGACGCCGGGCAA
GAGCAACTCGGTCGCCGCATACACTATTCTCAGAATGACTTGGTTGAGTACTCACCAGTCACAGAAAAGC
ATCTTACGGATGGCATGACAGTAAGAGAATTATGCAGTGCTGCCATAACCATGAGTGATAACACTGCGGC
CAACTTACTTCTGACAACGATCGGAGGACCGAAGGAGCTAACCGCTTTTTTGCACAACATGGGGGATCAT
GTAACTCGCCTTGATCGTTGGGAACCGGAGCTGAATGAAGCCATACCAAACGACGAGCGTGACACCACGA
TGCCTGTAGCAATGGCAACAACGTTGCGCAAACTATTAACTGGCGAACTACTTACTCTAGCTTCCCGGCA
ACAATTAATAGACTGGATGGAGGCGGATAAAGTTGCAGGACCACTTCTGCGCTCGGCCCTTCCGGCTGGC
TGGTTTATTGCTGATAAATCTGGAGCCGGTGAGCGTGGAAGCCGCGGTATCATTGCAGCACTGGGGCCAG
ATGGTAAGCCCTCCCGTATCGTAGTTATCTACACGACGGGGAGTCAGGCAACTATGGATGAACGAAATAG
ACAGATCGCTGAGATAGGTGCCTCACTGATTAAGCATTGGTAACTGTCAGACCAAGTTTACTCATATATA
CTTTAGATTGATTTAAAACTTCATTTTTAATTTAAAAGGATCTAGGTGAAGATCCTTTTTGATAATCTCA
TGACCAAAATCCCTTAACGTGAGTTTTCGTTCCACTGAGCGTCAGACCCCGTAGAAAAGATCAAAGGATC
TTCTTGAGATCCTTTTTTTCTGCGCGTAATCTGCTGCTTGCAAACAAAAAAACCACCGCTACCAGCGGTG
GTTTGTTTGCCGGATCAAGAGCTACCAACTCTTTTTCCGAAGGTAACTGGCTTCAGCAGAGCGCAGATAC
CAAATACTGTTCTTCTAGTGTAGCCGTAGTTAGGCCACCACTTCAAGAACTCTGTAGCACCGCCTACATA
CCTCGCTCTGCTAATCCTGTTACCAGTGGCTGCTGCCAGTGGCGATAAGTCGTGTCTTACCGGGTTGGAC
TCAAGACGATAGTTACCGGATAAGGCGCAGCGGTCGGGCTGAACGGGGGGTTCGTGCACACAGCCCAGCT
TGGAGCGAACGACCTACACCGAACTGAGATACCTACAGCGTGAGCTATGAGAAAGCGCCACGCTTCCCGA
AGGGAGAAAGGCGGACAGGTATCCGGTAAGCGGCAGGGTCGGAACAGGAGAGCGCACGAGGGAGCTTCCA
GGGGGAAACGCCTGGTATCTTTATAGTCCTGTCGGGTTTCGCCACCTCTGACTTGAGCGTCGATTTTTGT
GATGCTCGTCAGGGGGGCGGAGCCTATGGAAAAACGCCAGCAACGCGGCCTTTTTACGGTTCCTGGCCTT
TTGCTGGCCTTTTGCTCACATGT
Features (pLannotate 1.2.2; 18 found; start..end, strand, type, name):
      1..241     +  promoter       U6 promoter: RNA polymerase III promoter for human U6 snRNA
    271..346     +  misc_RNA       gRNA scaffold: guide RNA scaffold for the Streptococcus pyogenes CRISPR/Cas9 system
    353..396     +  misc_RNA       gRNA scaffold (fragment): guide RNA scaffold for the Streptococcus pyogenes CRISPR/Cas9 system
    443..728     +  enhancer       CMV enhancer: human cytomegalovirus immediate early enhancer; contains an 18-bp deletion relative to the standard CMV enhancer
    730..1007    +  promoter       chicken β-actin promoter: No description available
   1008..1235    +  intron         hybrid intron: hybrid between chicken β-actin (CBA) and minute virus of mice (MMV) introns (Gray et al., 2011)
   1373..2974    +  CDS            Cas9(N): N-terminal portion of Streptococcus pyogenes Cas9 (Zetsche et al., 2015)
   2975..5473    +  CDS            Cas9(C): C-terminal portion of Streptococcus pyogenes Cas9 (Zetsche et al., 2015)
   5474..5521    +  CDS            nucleoplasmin NLS: bipartite nuclear localization signal from nucleoplasmin
   5555..5666    +  polyA_signal   bGH poly(A) signal: bovine growth hormone polyadenylation signal
   5771..5911    +  repeat_region  AAV2 ITR: inverted terminal repeat of adeno-associated virus serotype 2 inverted
   5916..5967    -  misc_feature   bom (fragment): basis of mobility region from pBR322
   5986..6441    +  rep_origin     f1 ori (sequence partly withheld): f1 bacteriophage origin of replication; arrow indicates direction of (+) strand synthesis
   6442..6491    -  misc_feature   bom (fragment): basis of mobility region from pBR322
   6593..6628    -  CDS            rop (fragment): Rop protein, which maintains plasmids at low copy number; rop
   6723..6827    +  promoter       AmpR promoter: bla
   6828..7688    +  CDS            AmpR: β-lactamase; bla; confers resistance to ampicillin, carbenicillin, and related antibiotics
   7859..8447    +  rep_origin     ori: high-copy-number ColE1/pMB1/pBR322/pUC origin of replication
