[The description below was written by a language model from this plasmid's Addgene catalogue record and pLannotate feature annotations shown in this document.]
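Description:
px330-Kmt2b-1 is an all-in-one CRISPR/Cas9 mammalian expression plasmid built on the px330 backbone, carrying a single guide RNA directed against mouse Kmt2b (also known as Mll2 or Wbp7). The 20-nt guide was inserted between the two BbsI sites of px330, which are destroyed by the cloning, placing it directly downstream of the human U6 RNA polymerase III promoter and upstream of the Streptococcus pyogenes gRNA scaffold, so that a complete chimeric sgRNA is transcribed. The feature table also picks up a second, partial scaffold match just after the full one. The sequenced plasmid is about 8.5 kb.

The second expression unit supplies the nuclease. A hybrid promoter made of the CMV enhancer, the chicken β-actin promoter and a hybrid CBA/MVM intron drives S. pyogenes Cas9. The annotation splits Cas9 into contiguous N- and C-terminal portions, but together they span one continuous coding region, followed in frame by a nucleoplasmin bipartite nuclear localization signal and terminated by the bovine growth hormone polyadenylation signal. A stretch between the intron and the annotated start of Cas9 is not annotated. A single AAV2 ITR lies downstream of the cassette; with only one annotated, the table does not show a packageable AAV genome.

Propagation in E. coli relies on a high-copy ColE1/pUC-type origin and ampicillin selection through β-lactamase, and an f1 origin is also present. Because sgRNA and Cas9 are delivered together, transfection of mouse cells or tissue is enough to cut, and so disrupt, the Kmt2b locus. The associated publication concerns cooperating cancer driver genes in hepatocellular carcinoma, though the record does not state a delivery route.
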