Addgene plasmid #162535: px330-Kmt2b-1
Purpose: sgRNA targeting Kmt2b
Depositing lab: Amaia Lujambio. Depositing organization: Icahn School of Medicine at Mount Sinai. Publication: Cooperation between distinct cancer driver genes underlies inter-tumor heterogeneity in hepatocellular carcinoma. Molina-Sanchez P, Ruiz de Galarreta M, Yao MA, Lindblad KE, Bresnahan E, Bitterman E, Martin TC, Rubenstein T, Nie K, Golas J, Choudhary S, Barcena-Varela M, Elmas A, Miguela V, Ding Y, Kan Z, Grinspan LT, Huang KL, Parsons RE, Shields DJ, Rollins RA, Lujambio A. Gastroenterology. 2020 Aug 16. pii: S0016-5085(20)35054-X. doi: 10.1053/j.gastro.2020.08.015. PubMed 32814112.
Backbone
  Vector backbone: px330
  Backbone manufacturer: Feng Zhang lab (Addgene plasmid # 42230)
  Backbone size w/o insert (bp): 8500
  Vector type: Mammalian Expression
Growth in bacteria
  Bacterial resistance: Ampicillin, 100 μg/mL
  Growth temperature: 37°C
  Growth strain: NEB Stable
  Copy number: Unknown
Gene/Insert
  Gene/Insert name: sgRNA targeting Kmt2b
  gRNA/shRNA sequence: GGGCCTTCCCCGAGACCGTC
  Species: M. musculus (mouse)
  Mutation: None
  Entrez Gene: Kmt2b (a.k.a. 2610014H22Rik, Ml, Mll2, Wbp, Wbp7, mKIAA0304)
  Promoter: U6
  Cloning method: Restriction Enzyme; 5′ cloning site BbsI (destroyed during cloning); 3′ cloning site BbsI (destroyed during cloning)
  Sequencing primers: 5′ hU6-F
Terms and licenses: Academic/Nonprofit Terms; Industry Terms: Not Available to Industry
How to cite: px330-Kmt2b-1 was a gift from Amaia Lujambio (Addgene plasmid # 162535 ; http://n2t.net/addgene:162535 ; RRID:Addgene_162535)
